>Addgene plasmid #125656 | pCMV-ABEmax(TadA E59A, TadA*D108M) | addgene full sequence | sequence record 244325 | Addgene NGS Result
AATTGCATGAAGAATCTGCTTAGGGTTAGGCGTTTTGCGCTGCTTCGCGATGTACGGGCCAGATATACGC
GTTGACATTGATTATTGACTAGTTATTAATAGTAATCAATTACGGGGTCATTAGTTCATAGCCCATATAT
GGAGTTCCGCGTTACATAACTTACGGTAAATGGCCCGCCTGGCTGACCGCCCAACGACCCCCGCCCATTG
ACGTCAATAATGACGTATGTTCCCATAGTAACGCCAATAGGGACTTTCCATTGACGTCAATGGGTGGAGT
ATTTACGGTAAACTGCCCACTTGGCAGTACATCAAGTGTATCATATGCCAAGTACGCCCCCTATTGACGT
CAATGACGGTAAATGGCCCGCCTGGCATTATGCCCAGTACATGACCTTATGGGACTTTCCTACTTGGCAG
TACATCTACGTATTAGTCATCGCTATTACCATGGTGATGCGGTTTTGGCAGTACATCAATGGGCGTGGAT
AGCGGTTTGACTCACGGGGATTTCCAAGTCTCCACCCCATTGACGTCAATGGGAGTTTGTTTTGGCACCA
AAATCAACGGGACTTTCCAAAATGTCGTAACAACTCCGCCCCATTGACGCAAATGGGCGGTAGGCGTGTA
CGGTGGGAGGTCTATATAAGCAGAGCTGGTTTAGTGAACCGTCAGATCCGCTAGAGATCCGCGGCCGCTA
ATACGACTCACTATAGGGAGAGCCGCCACCATGAAACGGACAGCCGACGGAAGCGAGTTCGAGTCACCAA
AGAAGAAGCGGAAAGTCTCTGAAGTCGAGTTTAGCCACGAGTATTGGATGAGGCACGCACTGACCCTGGC
AAAGCGAGCATGGGATGAAAGAGAAGTCCCCGTGGGCGCCGTGCTGGTGCACAACAATAGAGTGATCGGA
GAGGGATGGAACAGGCCAATCGGCCGCCACGACCCTACCGCACACGCAGCGATCATGGCACTGAGGCAGG
GAGGCCTGGTCATGCAGAATTACCGCCTGATCGATGCCACCCTGTATGTGACACTGGAGCCATGCGTGAT
GTGCGCAGGAGCAATGATCCACAGCAGGATCGGAAGAGTGGTGTTCGGAGCACGGGACGCCAAGACCGGC
GCAGCAGGCTCCCTGATGGATGTGCTGCACCACCCCGGCATGAACCACCGGGTGGAGATCACAGAGGGAA
TCCTGGCAGACGAGTGCGCCGCCCTGCTGAGCGATTTCTTTAGAATGCGGAGACAGGAGATCAAGGCCCA
GAAGAAGGCACAGAGCTCCACCGACTCTGGAGGATCTAGCGGAGGATCCTCTGGAAGCGAGACACCAGGC
ACAAGCGAGTCCGCCACACCAGAGAGCTCCGGCGGCTCCTCCGGAGGATCCTCTGAGGTGGAGTTTTCCC
ACGAGTACTGGATGAGACATGCCCTGACCCTGGCCAAGAGGGCACGCGATGAGAGGGAGGTGCCTGTGGG
AGCCGTGCTGGTGCTGAACAATAGAGTGATCGGCGAGGGCTGGAACAGAGCCATCGGCCTGCACGACCCA
ACAGCCCATGCCGAAATTATGGCCCTGAGACAGGGCGGCCTGGTCATGCAGAACTACAGACTGATTGACG
CCACCCTGTACGTGACATTCGAGCCTTGCGTGATGTGCGCCGGCGCCATGATCCACTCTAGGATCGGCCG
CGTGGTGTTTGGCGTGAGGATGGCAAAAACCGGCGCCGCAGGCTCCCTGATGGACGTGCTGCACTACCCC
GGCATGAATCACCGCGTCGAAATTACCGAGGGAATCCTGGCAGATGAATGTGCCGCCCTGCTGTGCTATT
TCTTTCGGATGCCTAGACAGGTGTTCAATGCTCAGAAGAAGGCCCAGAGCTCCACCGACTCCGGAGGATC
TAGCGGAGGCTCCTCTGGCTCTGAGACACCTGGCACAAGCGAGAGCGCAACACCTGAAAGCAGCGGGGGC
AGCAGCGGGGGGTCAGACAAGAAGTACAGCATCGGCCTGGCCATCGGCACCAACTCTGTGGGCTGGGCCG
TGATCACCGACGAGTACAAGGTGCCCAGCAAGAAATTCAAGGTGCTGGGCAACACCGACCGGCACAGCAT
CAAGAAGAACCTGATCGGAGCCCTGCTGTTCGACAGCGGCGAAACAGCCGAGGCCACCCGGCTGAAGAGA
ACCGCCAGAAGAAGATACACCAGACGGAAGAACCGGATCTGCTATCTGCAAGAGATCTTCAGCAACGAGA
TGGCCAAGGTGGACGACAGCTTCTTCCACAGACTGGAAGAGTCCTTCCTGGTGGAAGAGGATAAGAAGCA
CGAGCGGCACCCCATCTTCGGCAACATCGTGGACGAGGTGGCCTACCACGAGAAGTACCCCACCATCTAC
CACCTGAGAAAGAAACTGGTGGACAGCACCGACAAGGCCGACCTGCGGCTGATCTATCTGGCCCTGGCCC
ACATGATCAAGTTCCGGGGCCACTTCCTGATCGAGGGCGACCTGAACCCCGACAACAGCGACGTGGACAA
GCTGTTCATCCAGCTGGTGCAGACCTACAACCAGCTGTTCGAGGAAAACCCCATCAACGCCAGCGGCGTG
GACGCCAAGGCCATCCTGTCTGCCAGACTGAGCAAGAGCAGACGGCTGGAAAATCTGATCGCCCAGCTGC
CCGGCGAGAAGAAGAATGGCCTGTTCGGAAACCTGATTGCCCTGAGCCTGGGCCTGACCCCCAACTTCAA
GAGCAACTTCGACCTGGCCGAGGATGCCAAACTGCAGCTGAGCAAGGACACCTACGACGACGACCTGGAC
AACCTGCTGGCCCAGATCGGCGACCAGTACGCCGACCTGTTTCTGGCCGCCAAGAACCTGTCCGACGCCA
TCCTGCTGAGCGACATCCTGAGAGTGAACACCGAGATCACCAAGGCCCCCCTGAGCGCCTCTATGATCAA
GAGATACGACGAGCACCACCAGGACCTGACCCTGCTGAAAGCTCTCGTGCGGCAGCAGCTGCCTGAGAAG
TACAAAGAGATTTTCTTCGACCAGAGCAAGAACGGCTACGCCGGCTACATTGACGGCGGAGCCAGCCAGG
AAGAGTTCTACAAGTTCATCAAGCCCATCCTGGAAAAGATGGACGGCACCGAGGAACTGCTCGTGAAGCT
GAACAGAGAGGACCTGCTGCGGAAGCAGCGGACCTTCGACAACGGCAGCATCCCCCACCAGATCCACCTG
GGAGAGCTGCACGCCATTCTGCGGCGGCAGGAAGATTTTTACCCATTCCTGAAGGACAACCGGGAAAAGA
TCGAGAAGATCCTGACCTTCCGCATCCCCTACTACGTGGGCCCTCTGGCCAGGGGAAACAGCAGATTCGC
CTGGATGACCAGAAAGAGCGAGGAAACCATCACCCCCTGGAACTTCGAGGAAGTGGTGGACAAGGGCGCT
TCCGCCCAGAGCTTCATCGAGCGGATGACCAACTTCGATAAGAACCTGCCCAACGAGAAGGTGCTGCCCA
AGCACAGCCTGCTGTACGAGTACTTCACCGTGTATAACGAGCTGACCAAAGTGAAATACGTGACCGAGGG
AATGAGAAAGCCCGCCTTCCTGAGCGGCGAGCAGAAAAAGGCCATCGTGGACCTGCTGTTCAAGACCAAC
CGGAAAGTGACCGTGAAGCAGCTGAAAGAGGACTACTTCAAGAAAATCGAGTGCTTCGACTCCGTGGAAA
TCTCCGGCGTGGAAGATCGGTTCAACGCCTCCCTGGGCACATACCACGATCTGCTGAAAATTATCAAGGA
CAAGGACTTCCTGGACAATGAGGAAAACGAGGACATTCTGGAAGATATCGTGCTGACCCTGACACTGTTT
GAGGACAGAGAGATGATCGAGGAACGGCTGAAAACCTATGCCCACCTGTTCGACGACAAAGTGATGAAGC
AGCTGAAGCGGCGGAGATACACCGGCTGGGGCAGGCTGAGCCGGAAGCTGATCAACGGCATCCGGGACAA
GCAGTCCGGCAAGACAATCCTGGATTTCCTGAAGTCCGACGGCTTCGCCAACAGAAACTTCATGCAGCTG
ATCCACGACGACAGCCTGACCTTTAAAGAGGACATCCAGAAAGCCCAGGTGTCCGGCCAGGGCGATAGCC
TGCACGAGCACATTGCCAATCTGGCCGGCAGCCCCGCCATTAAGAAGGGCATCCTGCAGACAGTGAAGGT
GGTGGACGAGCTCGTGAAAGTGATGGGCCGGCACAAGCCCGAGAACATCGTGATCGAAATGGCCAGAGAG
AACCAGACCACCCAGAAGGGACAGAAGAACAGCCGCGAGAGAATGAAGCGGATCGAAGAGGGCATCAAAG
AGCTGGGCAGCCAGATCCTGAAAGAACACCCCGTGGAAAACACCCAGCTGCAGAACGAGAAGCTGTACCT
GTACTACCTGCAGAATGGGCGGGATATGTACGTGGACCAGGAACTGGACATCAACCGGCTGTCCGACTAC
GATGTGGACCATATCGTGCCTCAGAGCTTTCTGAAGGACGACTCCATCGACAACAAGGTGCTGACCAGAA
GCGACAAGAACCGGGGCAAGAGCGACAACGTGCCCTCCGAAGAGGTCGTGAAGAAGATGAAGAACTACTG
GCGGCAGCTGCTGAACGCCAAGCTGATTACCCAGAGAAAGTTCGACAATCTGACCAAGGCCGAGAGAGGC
GGCCTGAGCGAACTGGATAAGGCCGGCTTCATCAAGAGACAGCTGGTGGAAACCCGGCAGATCACAAAGC
ACGTGGCACAGATCCTGGACTCCCGGATGAACACTAAGTACGACGAGAATGACAAGCTGATCCGGGAAGT
GAAAGTGATCACCCTGAAGTCCAAGCTGGTGTCCGATTTCCGGAAGGATTTCCAGTTTTACAAAGTGCGC
GAGATCAACAACTACCACCACGCCCACGACGCCTACCTGAACGCCGTCGTGGGAACCGCCCTGATCAAAA
AGTACCCTAAGCTGGAAAGCGAGTTCGTGTACGGCGACTACAAGGTGTACGACGTGCGGAAGATGATCGC
CAAGAGCGAGCAGGAAATCGGCAAGGCTACCGCCAAGTACTTCTTCTACAGCAACATCATGAACTTTTTC
AAGACCGAGATTACCCTGGCCAACGGCGAGATCCGGAAGCGGCCTCTGATCGAGACAAACGGCGAAACCG
GGGAGATCGTGTGGGATAAGGGCCGGGATTTTGCCACCGTGCGGAAAGTGCTGAGCATGCCCCAAGTGAA
TATCGTGAAAAAGACCGAGGTGCAGACAGGCGGCTTCAGCAAAGAGTCTATCCTGCCCAAGAGGAACAGC
GATAAGCTGATCGCCAGAAAGAAGGACTGGGACCCTAAGAAGTACGGCGGCTTCGACAGCCCCACCGTGG
CCTATTCTGTGCTGGTGGTGGCCAAAGTGGAAAAGGGCAAGTCCAAGAAACTGAAGAGTGTGAAAGAGCT
GCTGGGGATCACCATCATGGAAAGAAGCAGCTTCGAGAAGAATCCCATCGACTTTCTGGAAGCCAAGGGC
TACAAAGAAGTGAAAAAGGACCTGATCATCAAGCTGCCTAAGTACTCCCTGTTCGAGCTGGAAAACGGCC
GGAAGAGAATGCTGGCCTCTGCCGGCGAACTGCAGAAGGGAAACGAACTGGCCCTGCCCTCCAAATATGT
GAACTTCCTGTACCTGGCCAGCCACTATGAGAAGCTGAAGGGCTCCCCCGAGGATAATGAGCAGAAACAG
CTGTTTGTGGAACAGCACAAGCACTACCTGGACGAGATCATCGAGCAGATCAGCGAGTTCTCCAAGAGAG
TGATCCTGGCCGACGCTAATCTGGACAAAGTGCTGTCCGCCTACAACAAGCACCGGGATAAGCCCATCAG
AGAGCAGGCCGAGAATATCATCCACCTGTTTACCCTGACCAATCTGGGAGCCCCTGCCGCCTTCAAGTAC
TTTGACACCACCATCGACCGGAAGAGGTACACCAGCACCAAAGAGGTGCTGGACGCCACCCTGATCCACC
AGAGCATCACCGGCCTGTACGAGACACGGATCGACCTGTCTCAGCTGGGAGGTGACTCTGGCGGCTCAAA
AAGAACCGCCGACGGCAGCGAATTCGAGCCCAAGAAGAAGAGGAAAGTCTAACCGGTCATCATCACCATC
ACCATTGAGTTTAAACCCGCTGATCAGCCTCGACTGTGCCTTCTAGTTGCCAGCCATCTGTTGTTTGCCC
CTCCCCCGTGCCTTCCTTGACCCTGGAAGGTGCCACTCCCACTGTCCTTTCCTAATAAAATGAGGAAATT
GCATCGCATTGTCTGAGTAGGTGTCATTCTATTCTGGGGGGTGGGGTGGGGCAGGACAGCAAGGGGGAGG
ATTGGGAAGACAATAGCAGGCATGCTGGGGATGCGGTGGGCTCTATGGCTTCTGAGGCGGAAAGAACCAG
CTGGGGCTCGATACCGTCGACCTCTAGCTAGAGCTTGGCGTAATCATGGTCATAGCTGTTTCCTGTGTGA
AATTGTTATCCGCTCACAATTCCACACAACATACGAGCCGGAAGCATAAAGTGTAAAGCCTAGGGTGCCT
AATGAGTGAGCTAACTCACATTAATTGCGTTGCGCTCACTGCCCGCTTTCCAGTCGGGAAACCTGTCGTG
CCAGCTGCATTAATGAATCGGCCAACGCGCGGGGAGAGGCGGTTTGCGTATTGGGCGCTCTTCCGCTTCC
TCGCTCACTGACTCGCTGCGCTCGGTCGTTCGGCTGCGGCGAGCGGTATCAGCTCACTCAAAGGCGGTAA
TACGGTTATCCACAGAATCAGGGGATAACGCAGGAAAGAACATGTGAGCAAAAGGCCAGCAAAAGGCCAG
GAACCGTAAAAAGGCCGCGTTGCTGGCGTTTTTCCATAGGCTCCGCCCCCCTGACGAGCATCACAAAAAT
CGACGCTCAAGTCAGAGGTGGCGAAACCCGACAGGACTATAAAGATACCAGGCGTTTCCCCCTGGAAGCT
CCCTCGTGCGCTCTCCTGTTCCGACCCTGCCGCTTACCGGATACCTGTCCGCCTTTCTCCCTTCGGGAAG
CGTGGCGCTTTCTCATAGCTCACGCTGTAGGTATCTCAGTTCGGTGTAGGTCGTTCGCTCCAAGCTGGGC
TGTGTGCACGAACCCCCCGTTCAGCCCGACCGCTGCGCCTTATCCGGTAACTATCGTCTTGAGTCCAACC
CGGTAAGACACGACTTATCGCCACTGGCAGCAGCCACTGGTAACAGGATTAGCAGAGCGAGGTATGTAGG
CGGTGCTACAGAGTTCTTGAAGTGGTGGCCTAACTACGGCTACACTAGAAGAACAGTATTTGGTATCTGC
GCTCTGCTGAAGCCAGTTACCTTCGGAAAAAGAGTTGGTAGCTCTTGATCCGGCAAACAAACCACCGCTG
GTAGCGGTGGTTTTTTTGTTTGCAAGCAGCAGATTACGCGCAGAAAAAAAGGATCTCAAGAAGATCCTTT
GATCTTTTCTACGGGGTCTGACACTCAGTGGAACGAAAACTCACGTTAAGGGATTTTGGTCATGAGATTA
TCAAAAAGGATCTTCACCTAGATCCTTTTAAATTAAAAATGAAGTTTTAAATCAATCTAAAGTATATATG
AGTAAACTTGGTCTGACAGTTACCAATGCTTAATCAGTGAGGCACCTATCTCAGCGATCTGTCTATTTCG
TTCATCCATAGTTGCCTGACTCCCCGTCGTGTAGATAACTACGATACGGGAGGGCTTACCATCTGGCCCC
AGTGCTGCAATGATACCGCGAGACCCACGCTCACCGGCTCCAGATTTATCAGCAATAAACCAGCCAGCCG
GAAGGGCCGAGCGCAGAAGTGGTCCTGCAACTTTATCCGCCTCCATCCAGTCTATTAATTGTTGCCGGGA
AGCTAGAGTAAGTAGTTCGCCAGTTAATAGTTTGCGCAACGTTGTTGCCATTGCTACAGGCATCGTGGTG
TCACGCTCGTCGTTTGGTATGGCTTCATTCAGCTCCGGTTCCCAACGATCAAGGCGAGTTACATGATCCC
CCATGTTGTGCAAAAAAGCGGTTAGCTCCTTCGGTCCTCCGATCGTTGTCAGAAGTAAGTTGGCCGCAGT
GTTATCACTCATGGTTATGGCAGCACTGCATAATTCTCTTACTGTCATGCCATCCGTAAGATGCTTTTCT
GTGACTGGTGAGTACTCAACCAAGTCATTCTGAGAATAGTGTATGCGGCGACCGAGTTGCTCTTGCCCGG
CGTCAATACGGGATAATACCGCGCCACATAGCAGAACTTTAAAAGTGCTCATCATTGGAAAACGTTCTTC
GGGGCGAAAACTCTCAAGGATCTTACCGCTGTTGAGATCCAGTTCGATGTAACCCACTCGTGCACCCAAC
TGATCTTCAGCATCTTTTACTTTCACCAGCGTTTCTGGGTGAGCAAAAACAGGAAGGCAAAATGCCGCAA
AAAAGGGAATAAGGGCGACACGGAAATGTTGAATACTCATACTCTTCCTTTTTCAATATTATTGAAGCAT
TTATCAGGGTTATTGTCTCATGAGCGGATACATATTTGAATGTATTTAGAAAAATAAACAAATAGGGGTT
CCGCGCACATTTCCCCGAAAAGTGCCACCTGACGTCGACGGATCGGGAGATCGATCTCCCGATCCCCTAG
GGTCGACTCTCAGTACAATCTGCTCTGATGCCGCATAGTTAAGCCAGTATCTGCTCCCTGCTTGTGTGTT
GGAGGTCGCTGAGTAGTGCGCGAGCAAAATTTAAGCTACAACAAGGCAAGGCTTGACCGAC
Features (pLannotate 1.2.2; 18 found; start..end, strand, type, name):
     74..453     +  enhancer       CMV enhancer: human cytomegalovirus immediate early enhancer
    454..657     +  promoter       CMV promoter: human cytomegalovirus (CMV) immediate early promoter
    699..717     +  promoter       T7 promoter: promoter for bacteriophage T7 RNA polymerase
    788..1264    +  CDS            tadA: TADA_ECOLI - Also known as yfhC. Experimental evidence at protein level: Swiss-Prot protein existence level 1. Catalyzes the deamination of adenosine to inosine at the wobble position 34 of tRNA(Arg2). Essential for cell viability. From Escherichia coli (strain K12).
   1385..1876    +  CDS            tadA: TADA_ECOLI - Also known as yfhC. Experimental evidence at protein level: Swiss-Prot protein existence level 1. Catalyzes the deamination of adenosine to inosine at the wobble position 34 of tRNA(Arg2). Essential for cell viability. From Escherichia coli (strain K12).
   1976..3577    +  CDS            dCas9(N): N-terminal portion of catalytically inactive Streptococcus pyogenes dCas9 carrying the D10A mutation (Zetsche et al., 2015)
   3578..6072    +  CDS            Cas9(C) (fragment): C-terminal portion of Streptococcus pyogenes Cas9 (Zetsche et al., 2015)
   6194..6418    +  polyA_signal   bGH poly(A) signal: bovine growth hormone polyadenylation signal
   6422..6443    +  promoter       SV40 promoter (fragment): SV40 enhancer and early promoter
   6448..6464    +  misc_feature   MCS (fragment): pBluescript multiple cloning site
   6513..6529    -  protein_bind   lac operator: The lac repressor binds to the lac operator to inhibit transcription in E. coli. This inhibition can be relieved by adding lactose or isopropyl-β-D-thiogalactopyranoside (IPTG). lac repressor encoded by lacI
   6537..6567    -  promoter       lac promoter: promoter for the E. coli lac operon
   6582..6603    -  protein_bind   CAP binding site: CAP binding activates transcription in the presence of cAMP. E. coli catabolite activator protein
   6616..6708    -  CDS            lacI (fragment): lac repressor; lacI; The lac repressor binds to the lac operator to inhibit transcription in E. coli. This inhibition can be relieved by adding lactose or isopropyl-β-D-thiogalactopyranoside (IPTG).
   6891..7479    -  rep_origin     ori: high-copy-number ColE1/pMB1/pBR322/pUC origin of replication
   7650..8510    -  CDS            AmpR: β-lactamase; bla; confers resistance to ampicillin, carbenicillin, and related antibiotics
   8511..8615    -  promoter       AmpR promoter: bla
   8686..8730    -  misc_feature   bom (fragment): basis of mobility region from pBR322
