[The description below was written by a language model from this plasmid's Addgene catalogue record and pLannotate feature annotations shown in this document.]
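Description:
pCMV-ABEmax(TadA E59A, TadA*D108M) is an 8.8 kb mammalian expression plasmid encoding a variant of the ABEmax adenine base editor. It is propagated in E. coli through a high-copy ColE1/pUC-type origin and selected with ampicillin via the β-lactamase gene under its own promoter. The remainder of the bacterial backbone consists of small leftovers of cloning-vector sequence (lac promoter/operator, CAP site, fragments of lacI, an MCS, an SV40 promoter remnant and bom). No mammalian selection marker is annotated, which fits transient transfection use.

The payload is a single open reading frame driven by the human cytomegalovirus immediate-early enhancer and promoter and terminated by the bovine growth hormone polyadenylation signal. A T7 promoter sits just upstream of the coding region and could support in vitro transcription. The fusion begins with two tandem copies of E. coli TadA, the tRNA adenosine deaminase, followed by Streptococcus pyogenes Cas9. Cas9 is annotated in two adjoining pieces, with the N-terminal part carrying D10A, as expected for the nickase used in ABE designs. By the construct name, the first TadA carries E59A and the second, evolved TadA* carries D108M; the feature table does not itself mark these substitutions. Linkers and nuclear localisation signals typical of ABEmax are also not annotated. The catalogue lists the insert species as human, although the annotated coding parts are of bacterial origin.

No guide RNA cassette is present, so a guide must be supplied separately to direct A•T-to-G•C conversion at a genomic target. The associated study concerns analysing and minimising cellular RNA editing by DNA adenine base editors, so this plasmid is presumably one of the deaminase mutants tested there. The record does not report how it performed.
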