Addgene plasmid #125656: pCMV-ABEmax(TadA E59A, TadA*D108M)
Purpose: pCMV-ABEmax(TadA E59A, TadA*D108M) in mammalian cells
Depositing lab: David Liu. Depositing organization: Broad Institute. Publication: Analysis and minimization of cellular RNA editing by DNA adenine base editors. Rees HA, Wilson C, Doman JL, Liu DR. Sci Adv. 2019 May 8;5(5):eaax5717. doi: 10.1126/sciadv.aax5717. eCollection 2019 May. PubMed 31086823.
Backbone
  Vector backbone: CMV
  Vector type: Mammalian Expression
Growth in bacteria
  Bacterial resistance: Ampicillin, 100 μg/mL
  Growth temperature: 37°C
  Growth strain: DH5alpha
  Copy number: Unknown
Gene/Insert
  Gene/Insert name: ABEmax(TadA E59A TadA* D108M)
  Species: H. sapiens (human)
Terms and licenses: Academic/Nonprofit Terms; Industry Terms: Not Available to Industry
How to cite: pCMV-ABEmax(TadA E59A, TadA*D108M) was a gift from David Liu (Addgene plasmid # 125656 ; http://n2t.net/addgene:125656 ; RRID:Addgene_125656)
